>Addgene plasmid #64279 | pTPGI_dCas9 | depositor full sequence | sequence record 107786 | pTPGI_dCas9 sequence 10815 bps
TCGCGCGTTTCGGTGATGACGGTGAAAACCTCTGACACATGCAGCTCCCGGAGACGGTCACAGCTTGTCT
GTAAGCGGATGCCGGGAGCAGACAAGCCCGTCAGGGCGCGTCAGCGGGTGTTGGCGGGTGTCGGGGCTGG
CTTAACTATGCGGCATCAGAGCAGATTGTACTGAGAGTGCACCATAAACGACATTACTATATATATAATA
TAGGAAGCATTTAATAGACAGCATCGTAATATATGTGTACTTTGCAGTTATGACGCCAGATGGCAGTAGT
GGAAGATATTCTTTATTGAAAAATAGCTTGTCACCTTACGTACAATCTTGATCCGGAGCTTTTCTTTTTT
TGCCGATTAAGAATTAATTCGGTCGAAAAAAGAAAAGGAGAGGGCCAAGAGGGAGGGCATTGGTGACTAT
TGAGCACGTGAGTATACGTGATTAAGCACACAAAGGCAGCTTGGAGTATGTCTGTTATTAATTTCACAGG
TAGTTCTGGTCCATTGGTGAAAGTTTGCGGCTTGCAGAGCACAGAGGCCGCAGAATGTGCTCTAGATTCC
GATGCTGACTTGCTGGGTATTATATGTGTGCCCAATAGAAAGAGAACAATTGACCCGGTTATTGCAAGGA
AAATTTCAAGTCTTGTAAAAGCATATAAAAATAGTTCAGGCACTCCGAAATACTTGGTTGGCGTGTTTCG
TAATCAACCTAAGGAGGATGTTTTGGCTCTGGTCAATGATTACGGCATTGATATCGTCCAACTGCATGGA
GATGAGTCGTGGCAAGAATACCAAGAGTTCCTCGGTTTGCCAGTTATTAAAAGACTCGTATTTCCAAAAG
ACTGCAACATACTACTCAGTGCAGCTTCACAGAAACCTCATTCGTTTATTCCCTTGTTTGATTCAGAAGC
AGGTGGGACAGGTGAACTTTTGGATTGGAACTCGATTTCTGACTGGGTTGGAAGGCAAGAGAGCCCCGAA
AGCTTACATTTTATGTTAGCTGGTGGACTGACGCCAGAAAATGTTGGTGATGCGCTTAGATTAAATGGCG
TTATTGGTGTTGATGTAAGCGGAGGTGTGGAGACAAATGGTGTAAAAGACTCTAACAAAATAGCAAATTT
CGTCAAAAATGCTAAGAAATAGGTTATTACTGAGTAGTATTTATTTAAGTATTGTTTGTGCACTTGCCTA
TGCGGTGTGAAATACCGCACAGATGCGTAAGGAGAAAATACCGCATCAGGAAATTGTAAACGTTAATATT
TTGTTAAAATTCGCGTTAAATTTTTGTTAAATCAGCTCATTTTTTAACCAATAGGCCGAAATCGGCAAAA
TCCCTTATAAATCAAAAGAATAGACCGAGATAGGGT
[37 nt withheld, positions 1367-1403]
AAAGAACGTGGACTCCAACGTCAAAGG
[49 nt withheld, positions 1431-1479]
T
[91 nt withheld, positions 1481-1571]
G
[124 nt withheld, positions 1573-1696]
CGCGCCATTCGCCATTCAGGCTGCGCAACTGTTGGGAAGGGCGATCGGTGCGGGCCTCTTCGCTATTACG
CCAGCTGAATTGGAGCGACCTCATGCTATACCTGAGAAAGCAACCTGACCTACAGGAAAGAGTTACTCAA
GAATAAGAATTTTCGTTTTAAAACCTAAGAGTCACTTTAAAATTTGTATACACTTATTTTTTTTATAACT
TATTTAATAATAAAAATCATAAATCATAAGAAATTCGCTTATTTAGAAGTGTCAACAACGTATCTACCAA
CGATTTGACCCTTTTCCATCTTTTCGTAAATTTCTGGCAAGGTAGACAAGCCGACAACCTTGATTGGAGA
CTTGACCAAACCTCTGGCGAAGAATTGTTAATTAAGAGCTCTTAAGACCCACTTTCACATTTAAGTTGTT
TTTCTAATCCGCATATGATCAATTCAAGGCCGAATAAGAAGGCTGGCTCTGCACCTTGGTGATCAAATAA
TTCGATAGCTTGTCGTAATAATGGCGGCATACTATCAGTAGTAGGTGTTTCCCTTTCTTCTTTAGCGACT
TGATGCTCTTGATCTTCCAATACGCAACCTAAAGTAAAATGCCCCACAGCGCTGAGTGCATATAATGCAT
TCTCTAGTGAAAAACCTTGTTGGCATAAAAAGGCTAATTGATTTTCGAGAGTTTCATACTGTTTTTCTGT
AGGCCGTGTACCTAAATGTACTTTTGCTCCATCGCGATGACTTAGTAAAGCACATCTAAAACTTTTAGCG
TTATTACGTAAAAAATCTTGCCAGCTTTCCCCTTCTAAAGGGCAAAAGTGAGTATGGTGCCTATCTAACA
TCTCAATGGCTAAGGCGTCGAGCAAAGCCCGCTTATTTTTTACATGCCAATACAATGTAGGCTGCTCTAC
ACCTAGCTTCTGGGCGAGTTTACGGGTTGTTAAACCTTCGATTCCGACCTCATTAAGCAGCTCTAATGCG
CTGTTAATCACTTTACTTTTATCTAATCTAGACATTTTAATAACTAGTAAAACTTAGATTAGATTGCTAT
GCTTTCTTTCTAATGAGCAAGAAGTAAAAAAAGTTGTAATAGAACAAGAAAAATGAAACTGAAACTTGAG
AAATTGAAGACCGTTTATTAACTTAAATATCAATGGGAGGTCATCGAAAGAGAAAAAAATCAAAAAAAAA
ATTTTCAAGAAAAAGAAACGTGATAAAAATTTTTATTGCCTTTTTCGACGAAGAAAAAGAAACGAGGCGG
TCTCTTTTTTCTTTTCCAAACCTTTAGTACGGGTAATTAACGACACCCTAGAGGAAGAAAGAGGGGAAAT
TTAGTATGCTGTGCTTGGGTGTTTTGAAGTGGTACGGCGATGCGCGGAGTCCGAGAAAATCTGGAAGAGT
AAAAAAGGAGTAGAAACATTTTGAAGCTATGGTGTGGCGGCCGCATCTTGACTGATTTTTCCATGGAGGG
CACAGTTAAGCCGCTAAAGGCATTATCCGCCAAGTACAATTTTTTACTCTTCGAAGACAGAAAATTTGCT
GACATTGGTAATACAGTCAAATTGCAGTACTCTGCGGGTGTATACAGAATAGCAGAATGGGCAGACATTA
CGAATGCACACGGTGTGGTGGGCCCAGGTATTGTTAGCGGTTTGAAGCAGGCGGCAGAAGAAGTAACAAA
GGAACCTAGAGGCCTTTTGATGTTAGCAGAATTGTCATGCAAGGGCTCCCTATCTACTGGAGAATATACT
AAGGGTACTGTTGACATTGCGAAGAGCGACAAAGATTTTGTTATCGGCTTTATTGCTCAAAGAGACATGG
GTGGAAGAGATGAAGGTTACGATTGGTTGATTATGACACCCGGTGTGGGTTTAGATGACAAGGGAGACGC
ATTGGGTCAACAGTATAGAACCGTGGATGATGTGGTCTCTACAGGAATTCGAAGTACGGATTAGAAGCCG
CCGAGCGGGTGACAGCCCTCCGAAGGAAGACTCTCCTCCGTGCGTCCTCGTCTTCACCGGTCGCGTTCCT
GAAACGCAGATGTGCCTCGCGCCGCACTGCTCCGAACAATAAAGATTCTACAATACTAGCTTTTATGGTT
ATGAAGAGGAAAAATTGGCAGTAACCTGGCCCCACAAACCTTCAAATGAACGAATCAAATTAACAACCAT
AGGATGATAATGCGATTAGTTTTTTAGCCTTATTTCTGGGGTACTGCAGCAGCGAAGCGATGATTTTTGA
TCTATTAACAGATATATAAATGCAAAAACTGTCCCTATCAGTGATAGAGATCTCCCTATCAGTGATAGAG
ATATTACTTCTTATTCAAATGTAATAAAAGTATCAACAAAAAATTGTTAATATACCTCTATACTTTAACG
TCAAGGAGAAAAACCCCGGATCCACGATTAAAAGAATGTCTAGAGCCCCAAAGAAGAAGAGAAAAGTTAG
ACCCGGGGATAAGAAATACTCTATTGGTTTGGCTATCGGTACAAACTCTGTTGGTTGGGCTGTTATTACT
GATGAATACAAGGTTCCATCCAAGAAGTTCAAGGTTTTGGGTAACACTGATAGACACTCCATCAAAAAGA
ACTTGATTGGTGCCTTGTTGTTCGATTCTGGTGAAACTGCTGAAGCTACTAGATTGAAAAGAACCGCTAG
AAGAAGATACACCAGAAGAAAGAACAGAATCTGCTACTTGCAAGAAATCTTCTCCAACGAAATGGCCAAG
GTTGATGATTCATTCTTCCACAGATTGGAAGAATCCTTCTTGGTCGAAGAAGATAAGAAGCACGAAAGAC
ATCCAATCTTCGGTAACATCGTTGATGAAGTTGCTTACCACGAAAAGTACCCAACTATCTACCATTTGAG
AAAGAAGTTGGTTGACTCTACCGATAAGGCTGATTTGAGATTGATCTATTTGGCTTTGGCCCACATGATT
AAGTTCAGAGGTCATTTCTTGATCGAAGGTGATTTGAACCCAGATAACTCCGATGTTGATAAGTTGTTCA
TCCAATTAGTCCAAACCTACAATCAATTATTCGAAGAAAACCCAATCAACGCCTCTGGTGTTGATGCTAA
AGCTATTTTGTCTGCCAGATTGTCCAAGTCCAGAAGATTAGAAAATTTGATCGCCCAATTACCAGGTGAA
AAGAAGAATGGTTTGTTCGGTAATTTGATTGCCTTGTCTTTGGGTTTGACTCCAAACTTCAAGTCCAATT
TCGATTTGGCTGAAGATGCCAAGTTGCAATTATCTAAGGATACCTACGATGACGATTTGGATAACTTGTT
GGCTCAAATCGGTGATCAATACGCTGATTTGTTTTTGGCTGCTAAGAACTTGTCCGATGCCATTTTGTTG
TCCGATATTTTGAGAGTCAACACCGAAATTACTAAGGCTCCATTGTCTGCCTCTATGATCAAAAGATACG
ATGAACACCACCAAGACTTGACTTTGTTGAAGGCTTTGGTCAGACAACAATTACCTGAAAAGTACAAAGA
AATTTTCTTCGATCAATCCAAGAACGGTTACGCCGGTTATATTGATGGTGGTGCTTCTCAAGAAGAATTT
TACAAGTTCATCAAGCCAATCTTGGAAAAGATGGACGGTACTGAAGAATTATTGGTCAAGTTGAACAGAG
AAGATTTGTTGAGAAAGCAAAGAACCTTCGACAACGGTTCTATTCCACATCAAATTCACTTGGGTGAATT
GCACGCAATTTTGAGAAGACAAGAAGATTTTTATCCATTCTTGAAGGACAACAGAGAAAAGATCGAAAAG
ATTCTGACCTTCAGAATCCCTTACTACGTTGGTCCATTGGCTAGAGGTAATTCAAGATTTGCCTGGATGA
CTAGAAAGTCCGAAGAAACTATTACTCCTTGGAACTTCGAAGAAGTTGTAGATAAGGGTGCTTCTGCCCA
ATCCTTTATTGAAAGAATGACCAACTTCGACAAGAACTTGCCAAACGAAAAGGTTTTGCCAAAGCACTCT
TTGTTGTACGAATACTTCACCGTCTACAACGAATTGACTAAGGTTAAGTACGTCACCGAAGGTATGAGAA
AACCAGCTTTTTTATCCGGTGAACAAAAGAAGGCTATCGTCGATTTGTTGTTCAAGACCAACAGAAAGGT
TACTGTCAAGCAATTAAAAGAAGATTACTTCAAGAAAATCGAATGCTTCGACTCCGTTGAAATTTCTGGT
GTCGAAGATAGATTCAATGCCTCTTTAGGTACTTACCATGACTTGTTGAAAATCATCAAGGACAAGGATT
TCTTGGACAACGAAGAAAACGAAGATATTTTGGAAGATATTGTCTTGACATTGACCTTGTTTGAAGATAG
AGAAATGATTGAAGAAAGATTGAAAACCTACGCCCACTTGTTCGATGATAAGGTTATGAAGCAATTAAAG
AGAAGAAGATACACTGGTTGGGGTAGATTGTCCAGAAAATTGATTAACGGTATCAGAGACAAGCAATCCG
GTAAGACCATTTTGGACTTTTTGAAGTCTGATGGTTTCGCTAACAGAAACTTCATGCAATTAATCCACGA
CGATTCCTTGACTTTCAAAGAAGATATACAAAAGGCCCAAGTCTCTGGTCAAGGTGATTCTTTACATGAA
CATATCGCTAACTTGGCTGGTTCTCCAGCTATTAAGAAGGGTATTTTACAAACCGTTAAGGTCGTTGACG
AATTGGTCAAAGTTATGGGTAGACATAAGCCAGAAAACATCGTTATCGAAATGGCTAGAGAAAATCAAAC
CACCCAAAAGGGTCAAAAGAACTCCAGAGAAAGAATGAAGAGAATCGAAGAAGGTATCAAAGAATTGGGT
TCCCAAATTTTGAAAGAACACCCAGTTGAAAACACCCAATTACAAAACGAAAAGTTGTACTTGTACTACT
TGCAAAACGGTAGAGATATGTACGTTGACCAAGAATTGGACATCAACAGATTGTCTGATTACGATGTTGA
CGCTATCGTTCCACAATCTTTTTTGAAGGATGACTCCATTGACAACAAGGTCTTGACTAGATCCGATAAG
AATAGAGGTAAGTCCGATAACGTTCCATCTGAAGAAGTCGTTAAGAAAATGAAGAACTATTGGAGACAAT
TATTGAACGCCAAGTTGATCACCCAAAGAAAGTTTGACAATTTGACCAAGGCTGAAAGAGGTGGTTTGTC
TGAATTGGATAAGGCAGGTTTCATCAAAAGACAATTAGTAGAAACCAGACAAATCACCAAGCACGTTGCT
CAAATTTTGGATAGTAGAATGAACACTAAGTACGACGAAAACGACAAATTGATCAGAGAAGTTAAGGTCA
TTACCTTGAAGTCCAAGTTGGTTTCCGATTTCAGAAAGGACTTCCAATTCTACAAGGTCAGAGAAATCAA
CAACTACCATCATGCACATGATGCTTACTTGAATGCTGTTGTTGGTACTGCCTTGATTAAGAAGTATCCA
AAGTTGGAATCCGAATTTGTCTACGGTGATTACAAGGTTTACGACGTTAGAAAGATGATCGCCAAGTCCG
AACAAGAAATTGGTAAAGCTACTGCCAAATACTTCTTCTACTCCAATATTATGAATTTCTTTAAGACCGA
AATCACTTTGGCCAACGGTGAAATTAGAAAAAGACCATTGATTGAAACTAATGGTGAAACAGGTGAAATC
GTTTGGGATAAGGGTAGAGATTTTGCCACTGTTAGAAAGGTATTGTCCATGCCACAAGTAAACATCGTCA
AAAAGACCGAAGTTCAAACTGGTGGTTTCTCCAAAGAATCCATTTTGCCTAAGAGAAACTCCGATAAGTT
GATCGCTAGAAAAAAAGACTGGGACCCAAAAAAGTACGGTGGTTTTGATTCTCCAACTGTTGCTTACTCT
GTTTTGGTTGTTGCTAAGGTCGAAAAGGGTAAGAGTAAGAAGTTGAAGTCCGTCAAAGAATTATTAGGTA
TCACTATCATGGAAAGATCCTCATTCGAAAAGAATCCTATCGACTTTTTGGAAGCCAAGGGTTACAAAGA
AGTCAAGAAGGACTTGATCATTAAGTTGCCAAAGTACAGTTTGTTCGAATTGGAAAATGGTAGAAAGAGA
ATGTTGGCTTCTGCCGGTGAATTACAAAAGGGTAATGAATTGGCTTTGCCATCCAAGTACGTTAATTTCT
TATACTTGGCCTCCCACTACGAAAAATTGAAAGGTTCTCCTGAAGATAACGAACAAAAGCAATTATTTGT
CGAACAACACAAGCACTACTTGGACGAAATCATTGAACAAATTTCCGAATTTTCCAAAAGAGTCATTTTG
GCTGACGCCAATTTGGACAAAGTTTTGTCAGCTTACAACAAGCACAGAGATAAGCCAATTAGAGAACAAG
CTGAAAACATCATTCACTTGTTCACTTTGACTAACTTGGGTGCTCCAGCTGCTTTTAAGTATTTCGATAC
CACTATCGACAGAAAGAGATACACCTCTACCAAAGAAGTTTTGGACGCTACTTTGATCCACCAATCTATT
ACTGGTTTGTACGAAACTAGAATCGACTTGTCTCAATTAGGTGGTGATTAATAGGTCGACGGTCCTAGGA
ACTCGAGTCATGTAATTAGTTATGTCACGCTTACATTCACGCCCTCCCCCCACATCCGCTCTAACCGAAA
AGGAAGGAGTTAGACAACCTGAAGTCTAGGTCCCTATTTATTTTTTTATAGTTATGTTAGTATTAAGAAC
GTTATTTATATTTCAAATTTTTCTTTTTTTTCTGTACAGACGCGTGTACGCATGTAACATTATACTGAAA
ACCTTGCTTGAGAAGGTTTTGGGACGCTCGAAGGCTTTAATTTGCGGCCCGGTACCCAGCTTTTGTTCCC
TTTAGTGAGGGTTAATTCCGAGCTTGGCGTAATCATGGTCATAGCTGTTTCCTGTGTGAAATTGTTATCC
GCTCACAATTCCACACAACATAGGAGCCGGAAGCATAAAGTGTAAAGCCTGGGGTGCCTAATGAGTGAGG
TAACTCACATTAATTGCGTTGCGCTCACTGCCCGCTTTCCAGTCGGGAAACCTGTCGTGCCAGCTGCATT
AATGAATCGGCCAACGCGCGGGGAGAGGCGGTTTGCGTATTGGGCGCTCTTCCGCTTCCTCGCTCACTGA
CTCGCTGCGCTCGGTCGTTCGGCTGCGGCGAGCGGTATCAGCTCACTCAAAGGCGGTAATACGGTTATCC
ACAGAATCAGGGGATAACGCAGGAAAGAACATGTGAGCAAAAGGCCAGCAAAAGGCCAGGAACCGTAAAA
AGGCCGCGTTGCTGGCGTTTTTCCATAGGCTCGGCCCCCCTGACGAGCATCACAAAAATCGACGCTCAAG
TCAGAGGTGGCGAAACCCGACAGGACTATAAAGATACCAGGCGTTCCCCCCTGGAAGCTCCCTCGTGCGC
TCTCCTGTTCCGACCCTGCCGCTTACCGGATACCTGTCCGCCTTTCTCCCTTCGGGAAGCGTGGCGCTTT
CTCAATGCTCACGCTGTAGGTATCTCAGTTCGGTGTAGGTCGTTCGCTCCAAGCTGGGCTGTGTGCACGA
ACCCCCCGTTCAGCCCGACCGCTGCGCCTTATCCGGTAACTATCGTCTTGAGTCCAACCCGGTAAGACAC
GACTTATCGCCACTGGCAGCAGCCACTGGTAACAGGATTAGCAGAGCGAGGTATGTAGGCGGTGCTACAG
AGTTCTTGAAGTGGTGGCCTAACTACGGCTACACTAGAAGGACAGTATTTGGTATCTGCGCTCTGCTGAA
GCCAGTTACCTTCGGAAAAAGAGTTGGTAGCTCTTGATCCGGCAAACAAACCACCGCTGGTAGCGGTGGT
TTTTTTGTTTGCAAGCAGCAGATTACGCGCAGAAAAAAAGGATCTCAAGAAGATCCTTTGATCTTTTCTA
CGGGGTCTGACGCTCAGTGGAACGAAAACTCACGTTAAGGGATTTTGGTCATGAGATTATCAAAAAGGAT
CTTCACCTAGATCCTTTTAAATTAAAAATGAAGTTTTAAATCAATCTAAAGTATATATGAGTAAACTTGG
TCTGACAGTTACCAATGCTTAATCAGTGAGGCACCTATCTCAGCGATCTGTCTATTTCGTTCATCCATAG
TTGCCTGACTGCCCGTCGTGTAGATAACTACGATACGGGAGGGCTTACCATCTGGCCCCAGTGCTGCAAT
GATACCGCGAGACCCACGCTCACCGGCTCCAGATTTATCAGCAATAAACCAGCCAGCCGGAAGGGCCGAG
CGCAGAAGTGGTCCTGCAACTTTATCCGCCTCCATCCAGTCTATTAATTGTTGCCGGGAAGCTAGAGTAA
GTAGTTCGCCAGTTAATAGTTTGCGCAACGTTGTTGCCATTGCTACAGGCATCGTGGTGTCACGCTCGTC
GTTTGGTATGGCTTCATTCAGCTCCGGTTCCCAACGATCAAGGCGAGTTACATGATCCCCCATGTTGTGC
AAAAAAGCGGTTAGCTCCTTCGGTCCTCCGATCGTTGTCAGAAGTAAGTTGGCCGCAGTGTTATCACTCA
TGGTTATGGCAGCACTGCATAATTCTCTTACTGTCATGCCATCCGTAAGATGCTTTTCTGTGACTGGTGA
GTACTCAACCAAGTCATTCTGAGAATAGTGTATGCGGCGACCGAGTTGCTCTTGCCCGGCGTCAATACGG
GATAATACCGCGCCACATAGCAGAACTTTAAAAGTGCTCATCATTGGAAAACGTTCTTCGGGGCGAAAAC
TCTCAAGGATCTTACCGCTGTTGAGATCCAGTTCGATGTAACCCACTCGTGCACCCAACTGATCTTCAGC
ATCTTTTACTTTCACCAGCGTTTCTGGGTGAGCAAAAACAGGAAGGCAAAATGCCGCAAAAAAGGGAATA
AGGGCGACACGGAAATGTTGAATACTCATACTCTTCCTTTTTCAATATTATTGAAGCATTTATCAGGGTT
ATTGTCTCATGAGCGGATACATATTTGAATGTATTTAGAAAAATAAACAAATAGGGGTTCCGCGCACATT
TCCCCGAAAAGTGCCACCTGACGTCTAAGAAACCATTATTATCATGACATTAACCTATAAAAATAGGCGT
ATCACGAGGCCCTTTCGTC
Features (pLannotate 1.2.2; 23 found; start..end, strand, type, name):
    137..186     +  misc_feature   bom (fragment): basis of mobility region from pBR322
    187..467     +  promoter       TRP1 promoter: S. cerevisiae TRP1
    468..1142    +  CDS            TRP1: phosphoribosylanthranilate isomerase, required for tryptophan biosynthesis; S. cerevisiae TRP1; yeast auxotrophic marker
   1189..1240    +  misc_feature   bom (fragment): basis of mobility region from pBR322
   1241..1696    -  rep_origin     f1 ori (sequence partly withheld): f1 bacteriophage origin of replication; arrow indicates direction of (+) strand synthesis
   1704..1773    -  CDS            lacZα (fragment): LacZα fragment of β-galactosidase; lacZ fragment
   1779..1944    -  terminator     ADH1 terminator: S. cerevisiae ADH1; transcription terminator for the S. cerevisiae alcohol dehydrogenase 1 (ADH1) gene
   1948..2070    -  CDS            ADH1 (fragment): ADH1_YEAST - Also known as ADC1. Experimental evidence at protein level: Swiss-Prot protein existence level 1. This isozyme preferentially catalyzes the conversion of primary unbranched alcohols to their corresponding aldehydes. Also shows activity toward secondary alcohols. From Saccharomyces cerevisiae (strain ATCC 204508 / S288c) (Baker's yeast).
   2088..2711    -  CDS            TetR: tetracycline repressor TetR; tetR from transposon Tn10; TetR binds to the tetracycline operator tetO to inhibit transcription. This inhibition can be relieved by adding tetracycline or doxycycline.
   2729..3132    -  promoter       TEF1 promoter: S. cerevisiae TEF1; promoter for EF-1α
   3141..3632    +  CDS            URA3 (fragment): orotidine-5'-phosphate decarboxylase, required for uracil biosynthesis; S. cerevisiae URA3; yeast auxotrophic marker, counterselectable with 5-fluoroorotic acid (5-FOA)
   3643..4084    +  promoter       TPGI promoter: S. cerevisiae GAL1 promoter modified to contain two copies of the tet operator (Ellis et al., 2009)
   4154..8254    +  CDS            cas9: CAS9_STRP1 - Also known as csn1 From Streptococcus pyogenes serotype M1.
   8284..8531    +  terminator     CYC1 terminator: S. cerevisiae CYC1; transcription terminator for CYC1
   8555..8573    -  promoter       T3 promoter: promoter for bacteriophage T3 RNA polymerase
   8616..8638    -  protein_bind   lac operator (fragment): The lac repressor binds to the lac operator to inhibit transcription in E. coli. This inhibition can be relieved by adding lactose or isopropyl-β-D-thiogalactopyranoside (IPTG). lac repressor encoded by lacI
   8642..8672    -  promoter       lac promoter: promoter for the E. coli lac operon
   8687..8708    -  protein_bind   CAP binding site: CAP binding activates transcription in the presence of cAMP. E. coli catabolite activator protein
   8721..8813    -  CDS            lacI (fragment): lac repressor; lacI; The lac repressor binds to the lac operator to inhibit transcription in E. coli. This inhibition can be relieved by adding lactose or isopropyl-β-D-thiogalactopyranoside (IPTG).
   8996..9584    -  rep_origin     ori: high-copy-number ColE1/pMB1/pBR322/pUC origin of replication
   9755..10615   -  CDS            AmpR: β-lactamase; bla; confers resistance to ampicillin, carbenicillin, and related antibiotics
  10616..10720   -  promoter       AmpR promoter: bla
  10815..35      +  CDS            rop (fragment) (across the origin): Rop protein, which maintains plasmids at low copy number; rop
