[The description below was written by a language model from this plasmid's Addgene catalogue record and pLannotate feature annotations shown in this document.]
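Description:
pTPGI_dCas9 is a yeast expression plasmid built on pRS304, a vector of the pRS integrating series. The feature table shows no yeast replication origin or centromere, consistent with maintenance by chromosomal integration rather than as an episome. Selection in Saccharomyces cerevisiae relies on the TRP1 auxotrophic marker with its native promoter. In E. coli the plasmid is propagated through a high-copy ColE1/pUC-type origin and selected with ampicillin resistance (AmpR, β-lactamase). An f1 origin and remnants of the lacZα/lac promoter region are carried over from the backbone. The catalogue lists the size as about 10.9 kb, and the depositor sequence is 10,815 nt.

The payload is a yeast codon-optimized, nuclease-dead Cas9 of about 4.1 kb. It carries the D10A and H840A substitutions relative to the S. pyogenes protein and an N-terminal SV40 nuclear localization signal. The insert was cloned between BamHI and SalI and is followed by the CYC1 terminator. Expression is driven by the TPGI promoter, a GAL1 promoter modified to contain two tet operator copies. A divergently oriented cassette expresses the Tn10 TetR repressor from the TEF1 promoter with an ADH1 terminator. This arrangement suggests that dCas9 production depends on galactose-responsive GAL1 regulation and is additionally repressed by TetR until tetracycline or an analog relieves that repression. A partial URA3 coding fragment lies between the two cassettes, and the record does not explain its function.

When paired with a guide RNA supplied separately, the catalytically inactive dCas9 binds target DNA without cutting it. According to the record, it serves as a tunable, programmable synthetic transcription factor for regulating gene expression in yeast.
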