Addgene plasmid #64279: pTPGI_dCas9
Purpose: encodes yeast-optimized dCas9 synthetic transcription factor
Depositing lab: Timothy Lu. Depositing organization: Massachusetts Institute of Technology. Publication: Tunable and Multifunctional Eukaryotic Transcription Factors Based on CRISPR/Cas. Farzadfard F, Perli SD, Lu TK. ACS Synth Biol. 2013 Sep 11. 10.1021/sb400081r PubMed 23977949.
Backbone
  Vector backbone: pRS304
  Total vector size (bp): 10900
  Vector type: Yeast Expression
  Selectable markers: TRP1
Growth in bacteria
  Bacterial resistance: Ampicillin, 100 μg/mL
  Growth temperature: 37°C
  Growth strain: DH5alpha
  Copy number: High Copy
Gene/Insert
  Gene/Insert name: Yeast-optimized dCas9
  Species: S. cerevisiae (budding yeast)
  Insert size (bp): 4101
  Mutation: D10A & H840A relative to S. pyogenes Cas9
  Promoter: pTPGI
  Tag / fusion protein: SV40 NLS (N terminal on insert)
  Cloning method: Restriction Enzyme; 5′ cloning site BamHI (not destroyed); 3′ cloning site SalI (not destroyed)
  Sequencing primers: 5′ CAAATTAACAACCATAGGATGATAATGCG; 3′ GTTACATGCGTACACGCGTCTGTACAG
Terms and licenses: Academic/Nonprofit Terms; Industry Terms: Not Available to Industry
How to cite: pTPGI_dCas9 was a gift from Timothy Lu (Addgene plasmid # 64279 ; http://n2t.net/addgene:64279 ; RRID:Addgene_64279)
