>Addgene plasmid #64279 | pTPGI_dCas9 | addgene partial sequence | sequence record 111526 | Gal1ProF2 5'-CGAAGCGATGATTTTTGATC-3'
TATCAGTGATAGAGATCTCCCTATCAGTGATAGAGATATTACTTCTTATTCAAATGTAATAAAAGTATCA
ACAAAAAATTGTTAATATACCTCTATACTTTAACGTCAAGGAGAAAAACCCCGGATCCACGATTAAAAGA
ATGTCTAGAGCCCCAAAGAAGAAGAGAAAAGTTAGACCCGGGGATAAGAAATACTCTATTGGTTTGGCTA
TCGGTACAAACTCTGTTGGTTGGGCTGTTATTACTGATGAATACAAGGTTCCATCCAAGAAGTTCAAGGT
TTTGGGTAACACTGATAGACACTCCATCAAAAAGAACTTGATTGGTGCCTTGTTGTTCGATTCTGGTGAA
ACTGCTGAAGCTACTAGATTGAAAAGAACCGCTAGAAGAAGATACACCAGAAGAAAGAACAGAATCTGCT
ACTTGCAAGAAATCTTCTCCAACGAAATGGCCAAGGTTGATGATTCATTCTTCCACAGATTGGAAGAATC
CTTCTTGGTCGAAGAAGATAAGAAGCACGAAAGACATCCAATCTTCGGTAACATCGTTGATGAAGTTGCT
TACCACGAAAAGTACCCAACTATCTACCATTTGAGAAAGAAGTTGGTTGACTCTACCGATAAGGCTGATT
TGAGATTGATCTATTTGGCTTTGGCCCACATGATTAAGTTCAGAGGTCATTTCTTGATCGAAGGTGATTT
GAACCCAGATAACTCCGATGTTGATAAGTTGTTCATCCAATTAGTCCAAACCTACAATCAATTATTCGAA
GAAAACCCAATCAACGCCTCTGGTGTTGATGCTAAAGCTATTTTGTCTGCCAGA
