>Addgene plasmid #64279 | pTPGI_dCas9 | addgene partial sequence | sequence record 111527 | CYC1 5'-GCGTGAATGTAAGCGTGAC-3'
CCTATTAATCACCACCTAATTGAGACAAGTCGATTCTAGTTTCGTACAAACCAGTAATAGATTGGTGGAT
CAAAGTAGCGTCCAAAACTTCTTTGGTAGAGGTGTATCTCTTTCTGTCGATAGTGGTATCGAAATACTTA
AAAGCAGCTGGAGCACCCAAGTTAGTCAAAGTGAACAAGTGAATGATGTTTTCAGCTTGTTCTCTAATTG
GCTTATCTCTGTGCTTGTTGTAAGCTGACAAAACTTTGTCCAAATTGGCGTCAGCCAAAATGACTCTTTT
GGAAAATTCGGAAATTTGTTCAATGATTTCGTCCAAGTAGTGCTTGTGTTGTTCGACAAATAATTGCTTT
TGTTCGTTATCTTCAGGAGAACCTTTCAATTTTTCGTAGTGGGAGGCCAAGTATAAGAAATTAACGTACT
TGGATGGCAAAGCCAATTCATTACCCTTTTGTAATTCACCGGCAGAAGCCAACATTCTCTTTCTACCATT
TTCCAATTCGAACAAACTGTACTTTGGCAACTTAATGATCAAGTCCTTCTTGACTTCTTTGTAACCCTTG
GCTTCCAAAAAGTCGATAGGATTCTTTTCGAATGAGGATCTTTCCATGATAGTGATACCTAATAATTCTT
TGACGGACTTCAACTTCTTACTCTTACCCTTTTCGACCTTAGCAACAACCAAAACAGAGTAAGCAACAGT
TGGAGAATCAAAACCACCGTACTTT
